>Addgene plasmid #114250 | pMXBC_aFb | addgene full sequence | sequence record 225130 | Addgene NGS Result
CACTCTGTGACTTGGTCTCAAGGTGGAGTGAGACCGGCCTAGCAGGTGTGAGTTTGTCAGACCAAGTTTA
CTCATATATACTTTAGATTGATTTAAAACTTCATTTTTAATTTAAAAGGATCTAGGTGAAGATCCTTTTT
GATAATCTCATGACCAAAATCCCTTAACGTGAGTTTTCGTTCCACTGAGCGTCAGACCCCGTAGAAAAGA
TCAAAGGATCTTCTTGAGATCCTTTTTTTCTGCGCGTAATCTGCTGCTTGCAAACAAAAAAACCACCGCT
ACCAGCGGTGGTTTGTTTGCCGGATCAAGAGCTACCAACTCTTTTTCCGAAGGTAACTGGCTTCAGCAGA
GCGCAGATACCAAATACTGTTCTTCTAGTGTAGCCGTAGTTAGGCCACCACTTCAAGAACTCTGTAGCAC
CGCCTACATACCTCGCTCTGCTAATCCTGTTACCAGTGGCTGCTGCCAGTGGCGATAAGTCGTGTCTTAC
CGGGTTGGACTCAAGACGATAGTTACCGGATAAGGCGCAGCGGTCGGGCTGAACGGGGGGTTCGTGCACA
CAGCCCAGCTTGGAGCGAACGACCTACACCGAACTGAGATACCTACAGCGTGAGCTATGAGAAAGCGCCA
CGCTTCCCGAAGGGAGAAAGGCGGACAGGTATCCGGTAAGCGGCAGGGTCGGAACAGGAGAGCGCACGAG
GGAGCTTCCAGGGGGAAACGCCTGGTATCTTTATAGTCCTGTCGGGTTTCGCCACCTCTGACTTGAGCGT
CGATTTTTGTGATGCTCGTCAGGGGGGCGGAGCCTATGGAAAAACGCCAGCAACGCGGCCTTTTTACGGT
TCCTGGCCTTTTGCTGGCCTTTTGCTCACATGTTCTTTCCTGCGTTATCCCCTGATTCTGTGGATAACCG
TATTACCGCCTTTGAGTGAGCTGATACCGCTCGCCGCAGCCGAACGACCGAGCGCAGCGAGTCAGTGAGC
GAGGAAGCGGAAGAGCGCCCAATACGCAAACCGCCTCTCCCCGCGCGTTGGCCGATTCATTAATGCAGCT
GGCACGACAGGTTTCCCGACTGGAAAGCGGGCAGTGAGCGCAACGCAATTAATGTGAGTTAGCTCACTCA
TTAGGCACCCCAGGCTTTACACTTTATGCTTCCGGCTCGTATGTTGTGTGGAATTGTGAGCGGATAACAA
TTTCACACAGGAAACAGCTATGACCATGATTACGCCAAGCTTGCATGCCTGCAGGTCGACTCTAGAGGAT
CCCCGGGTACCGAGCTCGAATTCACTGGCCGTCGTTTTACAACGTCGTGACTGGGAAAACCCTGGCGTTA
CCCAACTTAATCGCCTTGCAGCACATCCCCCTTTCGCCAGCTGGCGTAATAGCGAAGAGGCCCGCACCGA
TCGCCCTTCCCAACAGTTGCGCAGCCTGAATGGCGAATGGCGCCTGATGCGGTATTTTCTCCTTACGCAT
CTGTGCGGTATTTCACACCGCATATGGTGCACTCTCAGTACAATCTGCTCTGATGCCGCATAGTTAAGCC
AGCCCCGACACCCGCCAACACCCGCTGACGCGCCCTGACGGGCTTGTCTGCTCCCGGCATCCGCTTACAG
ACAAGCTGTGACAAGTACCACCTGGAACGCCAAAGGTCTCACGCTTGCCTGAGACCAAGTCACGAAGTGT
GCGGCCGCCTTCAGCGGCCGCACGAATAAATACCTGTGACGGAAGATCACTTCGCAGAATAAATAAATCC
TGGTGTCCCTGTTGATACCGGGAAGCCCTGGGCCAACTTTTGGCGAAAATGAGACGTTGATCGGCACGTA
AGAGGTTCCAACTTTCACCATAATGAAATAAGATCACTACCGGGCGTATTTTTTGAGTTATCGAGATTTT
CAGGAGCTAAGGAAGCTAAAATGGAGAAAAAAATCACTGGATATACCACCGTTGATATATCCCAATGGCA
TCGTAAAGAACATTTTGAGGCATTTCAGTCAGTTGCTCAATGTACCTATAACCAGACCGTTCAGCTGGAT
ATTACGGCCTTTTTAAAGACCGTAAAGAAAAATAAGCACAAGTTTTATCCGGCCTTTATTCACATTCTTG
CCCGCCTGATGAATGCTCATCCGGAGTTCCGTATGGCAATGAAAGACGGTGAGCTGGTGATATGGGATAG
TGTTCACCCTTGTTACACCGTTTTCCATGAGCAAACTGAAACGTTTTCATCGCTCTGGAGTGAATACCAC
GACGATTTCCGGCAGTTTCTACACATATATTCGCAAGATGTGGCGTGTTACGGTGAAAACCTGGCCTATT
TCCCTAAAGGGTTTATTGAGAATATGTTTTTCGTCTCAGCCAATCCCTGGGTGAGTTTCACCAGTTTTGA
TTTAAACGTGGCCAATATGGACAACTTCTTCGCCCCCGTTTTCACCATGGGCAAATATTATACGCAAGGC
GACAAGGTGCTGATGCCGCTGGCGATTCAGGTTCATCATGCCGTTTGTGATGGCTTCCATGTCGGCAGAA
TGCTTAATGAATTACAACAGTACTGCGATGAGTGGCAGGGCGGGGCGTAAGAGCTGGAGCGGCGTAACCG
TCGCACAGGAAGGACAGAGAAAGCGCGGATCTGGGAAGTGACGGACAGAACGGTCAGGACCTGGATTGGG
GAGGCGGTTGCCGCCGCTGCTGCTGACGGTGTGACGTTCTCTGTTCCGGTCACACCACATACGTTCCGCC
ATTCCTATGCGATGCACATGCTGTATGCCGGTATACCGCTGAAAGTTCTGCAAAGCCTGATGGGACATAA
GTCCATCAGTTCAACGGAAGTCTACACGAAGGTTTTTGCGCTGGATGTGGCTGCCCGGCTCCGGGTGCAG
TTTGCGATGCCGGAGTCTGATGCGGTTGCGATGCTGAAACAATTATCCTGAGAATAAATGCCTTGGCCTT
TATATGGAAATGTGGAACTGAGTGGATATGCTGTTTTTGTCTGTTAAACAGAGAAGCTGGCTGTTATCCA
CTGAGAAGCGAACGAAACAGTCGGGAAAATCTCCCATTATCGTAGAGATCCGCATTATTAATCTCAGGAG
CCTGTGTAGCGTTTATAGGAAGTAGTGTTCTGTCATGATGCCTGCAAGCGGTAACGAAAACGATTTGAAT
ATGCCTTCAGGAACAATAGAAATCTTCGTGCGGTGTTACGTTGAAGTGGAGCGGATTATGTCAGCAATGG
ACAGAACAACCTAATGAACACAGAACCATGATGTGGTCTGTCCTTTTACAGCCAGTAGTGCTCGCCGCAG
TCGAGCGACAGGGCGAAGCCCTCGAGTGAGCGAGGAAGCACCAGGGAACAGCACTTATATATTCTGCTTA
CACACGATGCCTGAAAAAACTTCCCTTGGGGTTATCCACTTATCCACGGGGATATTTTTATAATTATTTT
TTTTATAGTTTTTAGATCTTCTTTTTTAGAGCGCCTTGTAGGCCTTTATCCATGCTGGTTCTAGAGAAGG
TGTTGTGACAAATTGCCCTTTCAGTGTGACAAATCACCCTCAAATGACAGTCCTGTCTGTGACAAATTGC
CCTTAACCCTGTGACAAATTGCCCTCAGAAGAAGCTGTTTTTTCACAAAGTTATCCCTGCTTATTGACTC
TTTTTTATTTAGTGTGACAATCTAAAAACTTGTCACACTTCACATGGATCTGTCATGGCGGAAACAGCGG
TTATCAATCACAAGAAACGTAAAAATAGCCCGCGAATCGTCCAGTCAAACGACCTCACTGAGGCGGCATA
TAGTCTCTCCCGGGATCAAAAACGTATGCTGTATCTGTTCGTTGACCAGATCAGAAAATCTGATGGCACC
CTACAGGAACATGACGGTATCTGCGAGATCCATGTTGCTAAATATGCTGAAATATTCGGATTGACCTCTG
CGGAAGCCAGTAAGGATATACGGCAGGCATTGAAGAGTTTCGCGGGGAAGGAAGTGGTTTTTTATCGCCC
TGAAGAGGATGCCGGCGATGAAAAAGGCTATGAATCTTTTCCTTGGTTTATCAAACGTGCGCACAGTCCA
TCCAGAGGGCTTTACAGTGTACATATCAACCCATATCTCATTCCCTTCTTTATCGGGTTACAGAACCGGT
TTACGCAGTTTCGGCTTAGTGAAACAAAAGAAATCACCAATCCGTATGCCATGCGTTTATACGAATCCCT
GTGTCAGTATCGTAAGCCGGATGGCTCAGGCATCGTGTCTCTGAAAATCGACTGGATCATAGAGCGTTAC
CAGCTGCCTCAAAGTTACCAGCGTATGCCTGACTTCCGCCGCCGCTTCCTGCAGGTCTGTGTTAATGAGA
TCAACAGCAGAACTCCAATGCGCCTCTCATACATTGAGAAAAAGAAAGGCCGCCAGACGACTCATATCGT
ATTTTCCTTCCGCGATATCACTTCCATGACGACAGGATAGTCTGAGGGTTATCTGTCACAGATTTGAGGG
TGGTTCGTCACATTTGTTCTGACCTACTGAGGGTAATTTGTCACAGTTTTGCTGTTTCCTTCAGCCTGCA
TGGATTTTCTCATACTTTTTGAACTGTAATTTTTAAGGAAGCCAAATTTGAGGGCAGTTTGTCACAGTTG
ATTTCCTTCTCTTTCCCTTCGTCATGTGACCTGATATCGGGGGTTAGTTCGTCATCATTGATGAGGGTTG
ATTATCACAGTTTATTACTCTGAATTGGCTATCCGCGTGTGTACCTCTACCTGGAGTTTTTCCCACGGTG
GATATTTCTTCTTGCGCTGAGCGTAAGAGCTATCTGACAGAACAGTTCTTCTTTGCTTCCTCGCCAGTTC
GCTCGCTATGCTCGGTTACACGGCTGCGGCGAGCGCTAGTGATAATAAGTGACTGAGGTATGTGGTGTTC
TTATCTCCTTTTGTAGTGTTGCTCTTATTTTAAACAACTTTGCGGTTTTTTGATGACTTTGCGATTTTGT
TGTTGCTTTGCAGTAAATTGCAAGATTTAATAAAAAAACGCAAAGCAATGATTAAAGGATGTTCAGAATG
AAACTCATGGAAACACTTAACCAGTGCATAAACGCTGGTCATGAAATGACGAAGGCTATCGCCATTGCAC
AGTTTAATGATGACAGCCCGGAAGCGAGGAAAATAACCCGGCGCTGGAGAATAGGTGAAGCAGCGGATTT
AGTTGGGGTTTCTTCTCAGGCTATCAGAGATGCCGAGAAAGCAGGGCGACTACCGCACCCGGATATGGAA
ATTCGAGGACGGGTTGAGCAACGTGTTGGTTATACAATTGAACAAATTAATCATATGCGTGATGTGTTTG
GTACGCGATTGCGACGTGCTGAGGACGTATTTCCACCGGTGATCGGGGTTGCTGCCCATAAAGGTGGCGT
TTACAAAACCTCAGTTTCTGTTCATCTTGCTCAGGATCTGGCTCTGAAGGGGCTACGTGTTTTGCTCGTG
GAAGGTAACGACCCCCAGGGAACAGCCTCAATGTATCACGGATGGGTACCAGATCTTCATATTCATGCAG
AAGATACTCTCCTGCCTTTCTATCTTGGGGAAAAGGACGATGTCACTTATGCAATAAAGCCCACTTGCTG
GCCGGGGCTTGACATTATTCCTTCCTGTCTGGCTCTGCACCGTATTGAAACTGAGTTAATGGGCAAATTT
GATGAAGGTAAACTGCCCACCGATCCACACCTGATGCTCCGACTGGCCATTGAAACTGTTGCTCATGACT
ATGATGTCATAGTTATTGACAGCGCGCCTAACCTGGGTATCGGCACGATTAATGTCGTATGTGCTGCTGA
TGTGCTGATTGTTCCCACGCCTGCTGAGTTGTTTGACTACACCTCCGCACTGCAGTTTTTCGATATGCTT
CGTGATCTGCTCAAGAACGTTGATCTTAAAGGGTTCGAGCCTGATGTACGTATTTTGCTTACCAAATACA
GCAATAGTAATGGCTCTCAGTCCCCGTGGATGGAGGAGCAAATTCGGGATGCCTGGGGAAGCATGGTTCT
AAAAAATGTTGTACGTGAAACGGATGAAGTTGGTAAAGGTCAGATCCGGATGAGAACTGTTTTTGAACAG
GCCATTGATCAACGCAGTTCAACTGGTGCCTGGAGAAATGCTCTTTCTATTTGGGAACCTGTCTGCAATG
AAATTTTCGATCGTCTGATTAAACCACGCTGGGAGATTAGATAATGAAGCGTGCGCCTGTTATTCCAAAA
CATACGCTCAATACTCAACCGGTTGAAGATACTTCGTTATCGACACCAGCTGCCCCGATGGTGGATTCGT
TAATTGCGCGCGTAGGAGTAATGGCTCGCGGTAATGCCATTACTTTGCCTGTATGTGGTCGGGATGTGAA
GTTTACTCTTGAAGTGCTCCGGGGTGATAGTGTTGAGAAAACCTCTCGGGTATGGTCAGGTAATGAACGT
GACCAGGAGCTGCTTACTGAGGACGCACTGGATGATCTCATCCCTTCTTTTCTACTGACTGGTCAACAGA
CACCGGCGTTCGGTCGAAGAGTATCTGGTGTCATAGAAATTGCCGATGGGAGTCGCCGTCGTAAAGCTGC
TGCACTTACCGAAAGTGATTATCGTGTTCTGGTTGGCGAGCTGGATGATGAGCAGATGGCTGCATTATCC
AGATTGGGTAACGATTATCGCCCAACAAGTGCTTATGAACGTGGTCAGCGTTATGCAAGCCGATTGCAGA
ATGAATTTGCTGGAAATATTTCTGCGCTGGCTGATGCGGAAAATATTTCACGTAAGATTATTACCCGCTG
TATCAACACCGCCAAATTGCCTAAATCAGTTGTTGCTCTTTTTTCTCACCCCGGTGAACTATCTGCCCGG
TCAGGTGATGCACTTCAAAAAGCCTTTACAGATAAAGAGGAATTACTTAAGCAGCAGGCATCTAACCTTC
ATGAGCAGAAAAAAGCTGGGGTGATATTTGAAGCTGAAGAAGTTATCACTCTTTTAACTTCTGTGCTTAA
AACGTCATCTGCATCAAGAACTAGTTTAAGCTCACGACATCAGTTTGCTCCTGGAGCGACAGTATTGTAT
AAGGGCGATAAAATGGTGCTTAACCTGGACAGGTCACGTGTTCCAACTGAGTGTATAGAGAAAATTGAGG
CCATTCTTAAGGAACTTGAAAAGCCAGCACCCTGATGCGACCACGTTTTAGTCTACGTTTATCTGTCTTT
ACTTAATGTCCTTTGTTACAGGCCAGAAAGCATAACTGGCCTGAATATTCTCTCTGGGCCCACTGTTCCA
CTTGTATCGTCGGTCTGATAATCAGACTGGGACCACGGTCCCACTCGTATCGTCGGTCTGATTATTAGTC
TGGGACCACGGTCCCACTCGTATCGTCGGTCTGATTATTAGTCTGGGACCACGGTCCCACTCGTATCGTC
GGTCTGATAATCAGACTGGGACCACGGTCCCACTCGTATCGTCGGTCTGATTATTAGTCTGGGACCATGG
TCCCACTCGTATCGTCGGTCTGATTATTAGTCTGGGACCACGGTCCCACTCGTATCGTCGGTCTGATTAT
TAGTCTGGAACCACGGTCCCACTCGTATCGTCGGTCTGATTATTAGTCTGGGACCACGGTCCCACTCGTA
TCGTCGGTCTGATTATTAGTCTGGGACCACGATCCCACTCGTGTTGTCGGTCTGATTATCGGTCTGGGAC
CACGGTCCCACTTGTATTGTCGATCAGACTATCAGCGTGAGACTACGATTCCATCAATGCCTGTCAAGGG
CAAGTATTGACATGTCGTCGTAACCTGTAGAACGGAGTAACCTCGGTGTGCGGTTGTATGCCTGCTGTGG
ATTGCTGCTGTGTCCTGCTTATCCACAACATTTTGCGCACGGTTATGTGGACAAAATACCTGGTTACCCA
GGCCGTGCCGGCACGTTAACCGGGCTGCATCCGATGCAAGTGTGTCGCTGTCGACGCAAGCGGCCGCA
Features (pLannotate 1.2.2; 18 found; start..end, strand, type, name):
    224..812     +  rep_origin     ori: high-copy-number ColE1/pMB1/pBR322/pUC origin of replication
    995..1087    +  CDS            lacI (fragment): lac repressor; lacI; The lac repressor binds to the lac operator to inhibit transcription in E. coli. This inhibition can be relieved by adding lactose or isopropyl-β-D-thiogalactopyranoside (IPTG).
   1100..1121    +  protein_bind   CAP binding site: CAP binding activates transcription in the presence of cAMP. E. coli catabolite activator protein
   1136..1166    +  promoter       lac promoter: promoter for the E. coli lac operon
   1174..1190    +  protein_bind   lac operator: The lac repressor binds to the lac operator to inhibit transcription in E. coli. This inhibition can be relieved by adding lactose or isopropyl-β-D-thiogalactopyranoside (IPTG). lac repressor encoded by lacI
   1227..1283    -  misc_feature   MCS: pUC18/19 multiple cloning site
   1280..1437    +  CDS            lacZα (fragment): LacZα fragment of β-galactosidase; lacZ fragment
   1443..1542    -  misc_feature   bom (fragment): basis of mobility region from pBR322
   1808..1910    +  promoter       cat promoter: promoter of the E. coli cat gene encoding chloramphenicol acetyltransferase
   1911..2567    +  CDS            cat: CAT_ECOLX - Experimental evidence at protein level: Swiss-Prot protein existence level 1. This enzyme is an effector of chloramphenicol resistance in bacteria. From Escherichia coli. This protein is used as a marker in many commonly used cloning vectors, such as pACYC184.
   2574..2918    +  CDS            resD (fragment): REDF_ECOLI - Also known as D. Protein inferred from homology: Swiss-Prot protein existence level 3. Acts as a repressor of transcription and as a site-specific resolvase that cleaves at the RfsF site. From Escherichia coli (strain K12).
   3385..3604    +  rep_origin     ori2: secondary origin of replication for the bacterial F plasmid; also known as oriS
   3695..4447    +  CDS            repE: REPE1_ECOLI - Also known as E, rep. Experimental evidence at protein level: Swiss-Prot protein existence level 1. Replication initiator in the monomeric form, and autogenous repressor in the dimeric form. From Escherichia coli (strain K12).
   4453..4703    +  misc_feature   incC: incC; incompatibility region of the bacterial F plasmid
   5029..6204    +  CDS            sopA: partitioning protein for the bacterial F plasmid; sopA
   6204..7172    +  CDS            sopB: SOPB_ECOLI - Also known as B. Experimental evidence at protein level: Swiss-Prot protein existence level 1. Control of plasmid partitioning; required to recognize the cis-acting. Binds specifically with the DNA segment containing the sopC region. SopB is trans-acting. From Escherichia coli (strain K12).
   7248..7721    +  misc_feature   sopC: sopC; centromere-like partitioning region of the bacterial F plasmid
   7821..1       +  CDS            yuaZ (fragment) (across the origin): YUAZ_ECO57 - Protein predicted: Swiss-Prot protein existence level 4. From Escherichia coli O157:H7.
