[The description below was written by a language model from this plasmid's Addgene catalogue record and pLannotate feature annotations shown in this document.]
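Description:
pMXBC_aFb is a synthetic-biology assembly vector from the MetClo system, a hierarchical DNA assembly method that uses methylase-assisted control of restriction sites so that a single type IIS enzyme can be reused at every assembly level. This version is built on the pMXBC backbone, is intended for BsaI-based MetClo, and carries adaptor sequences of the a-b type, which define the overhangs by which an assembled product can be joined to neighbouring fragments in a later round. It is propagated in E. coli under chloramphenicol selection, provided by a cat gene driven by its native promoter.

The backbone is essentially a bacterial artificial chromosome framework. It contains the F plasmid ori2 (oriS) origin, the repE initiator, the incC incompatibility region and the sopA/sopB/sopC partitioning system, which together support stable, tightly controlled maintenance suited to large assemblies. Fragments of resD and yuaZ are also annotated and appear to be remnants of F-derived sequence. The annotated sequence also contains a high-copy ColE1/pUC-type origin lying next to the LacZα cassette. This is consistent with the catalogue listing of high copy number for the empty vector. Whether that origin is lost together with the cassette on assembly is not stated in the record.

The listed insert is a LacZα cassette with a CAP binding site, lac promoter, lac operator, pUC-type multiple cloning site and lacZα fragment, flanked by a short lacI remnant and a bom fragment. In vectors of this kind the cassette typically acts as a replaceable blue/white screening marker. The positions of the BsaI sites and adaptors are not annotated in the feature table.
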