Addgene plasmid #114250: pMXBC_aFb
Purpose: POC12392, MetClo assembly vector with F replication origin and chloramphenicol resistance for BsaI-based MetClo, adaptor sequence type a-b
Depositing lab: Christopher A. O'Callaghan. Depositing organization: University of Oxford. Publication: MetClo: methylase-assisted hierarchical DNA assembly using a single type IIS restriction enzyme. Lin D, O'Callaghan CA. Nucleic Acids Res. 2018 Jul 9. pii: 5050631. doi: 10.1093/nar/gky596. PubMed 29986052.
Backbone
  Vector backbone: pMXBC
  Vector type: Synthetic Biology
Growth in bacteria
  Bacterial resistance: Chloramphenicol, 25 μg/mL
  Growth temperature: 37°C
  Growth strain: DH5alpha
  Copy number: High Copy
Gene/Insert
  Gene/Insert name: LacZalpha
  Species: Synthetic
  Cloning method: Restriction Enzyme; 5′ cloning site unknown (unknown if destroyed)
Terms and licenses: Academic/Nonprofit Terms; Industry Terms: Not Available to Industry
How to cite: pMXBC_aFb was a gift from Christopher A. O'Callaghan (Addgene plasmid # 114250 ; http://n2t.net/addgene:114250 ; RRID:Addgene_114250)
